>Addgene plasmid #17205 | M64 pGEX4T-1-TEV-human beta cat domain N(1-137) | addgene partial sequence | sequence record 22956 | 17205 with pGEX5'
TGGTTCCGCGTGGATCCGAAACCTGTATTTTCAGGGCATGGCTACTCAAGCTGATTTGATGGAGTTGGAC
ATGGCCATGGAACCAGACAGAAAAGCGGCTGTTAGTCACTGGCAGCAACAGTCTTACCTGGACTCTGGAA
TCCATTCTGGTGCCACTACCACAGCTCCTTCTCTGAGTGGTAAAGGCAATCCTGAGGAAGAGGATGTGGA
TACCTCCCAAGTCCTGTATGAGTGGGAACAGGGATTTTCTCAGTCCTTCACTCAAGAACAAGTAGCTGAT
ATTGATGGACAGTATGCAATGACTCGAGCTCAGAGGGTACGAGCTGCTATGTTCCCTGAGACATTAGATG
AGGGCATGCAGATCCCATCTACACAGTTTGATGCTGCTCATCCCACTAATGTCCAGCGTTTGGCTGAACC
ATCACAGATGCTGAAACATGCAGTTGTATAAGTCGAGCGGCCGCATCGTGACTGACTGACGATCTGCCTC
GCGCGTTTCGGTGATGACGGTGAAAACCTCTGACACATGCAGCTCCCGGAGACGGTCACAGCTTGTCTGT
AAGCGGATGCCGGGAGCAGACAAGCCCGTCAGGGCGCGTCAGCGGGTGTTGGCGGGTGTCGGGGCGCAGC
CATGACCCAGTCACGTAGCGATAGCGGAGTGTATAATTCTTGAAGACGAAAGGGCCTCGTGATACGCCTA
TTTTTATAGGTTAATGTCATGATAATAATGGTTTCTTAGACGTC
