[The description below was written by a language model from this plasmid's Addgene catalogue record.]
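Description:
M64 pGEX4T-1-TEV-human beta cat domain N(1-137) is a bacterial expression plasmid built on the pGEX-4T-1 backbone (about 4.9 kb without insert), designed to produce a fragment of human beta-catenin as a glutathione S-transferase fusion in E. coli. It is selected with ampicillin; the record lists copy number as unknown and includes no feature table, so the origin of replication and promoter are not stated. pGEX-series vectors generally drive the GST fusion from an IPTG-inducible tac promoter and carry a lacI repressor gene, but these elements cannot be confirmed from the information given.

The insert is a 411 bp fragment of human CTNNB1 encoding the amino-terminal residues 1-137 of beta-catenin, the region preceding the armadillo repeat domain. It was cloned as a BamHI-SalI fragment into the BamHI and XhoI sites of the vector; ligation of the compatible SalI and XhoI ends destroyed both sites at the 3′ junction, while the status of the 5′ BamHI site is not recorded. The fragment lies downstream of the backbone-encoded GST, giving an N-terminally GST-tagged protein. The "TEV" in the name suggests that a TEV protease recognition site sits between GST and the insert to allow tag removal, although the record does not describe this feature.

No intended application is stated. Constructs of this kind are typically used to express and purify the fusion protein on glutathione resin, for example for GST pull-down or in vitro binding assays that map which beta-catenin domain interacts with a given partner.
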