Addgene plasmid #17205: M64 pGEX4T-1-TEV-human beta cat domain N(1-137)
Depositing lab: Randall Moon. Depositing organization: University of Washington.
Backbone
  Vector backbone: pGEX-4T-1
  Backbone manufacturer: Amersham
  Backbone size w/o insert (bp): 4900
  Vector type: Bacterial Expression
Growth in bacteria
  Bacterial resistance: Ampicillin, 100 μg/mL
  Growth temperature: 37°C
  Growth strain: DH5alpha
  Copy number: Unknown
Gene/Insert
  Gene/Insert name: beta catenin (alt name: b-catenin)
  Species: H. sapiens (human)
  Insert size (bp): 411
  Mutation: amino-terminal residues 1-137
  Entrez Gene: CTNNB1 (a.k.a. CTNNB, EVR7, MRD19, NEDSDV, armadillo)
  Tag / fusion protein: GST (N terminal on backbone)
  Cloning method: Restriction Enzyme; 5′ cloning site BamHI (unknown if destroyed); 3′ cloning site SalI / XhoI (destroyed during cloning)
  Sequencing primers: 5′ pGEX 5'
Terms and licenses: Academic/Nonprofit Terms; Industry Terms: Not Available to Industry
Depositor comments: Description: This is an amino terminal human beta catenin residues 1-137 downstream of the GST fusion. Cloned as a BamHI-SalI fragment into BamHI and XhoI sites. Reference: Made by Ken-Ichi Takemaru.
How to cite: M64 pGEX4T-1-TEV-human beta cat domain N(1-137) was a gift from Randall Moon (Addgene plasmid # 17205 ; http://n2t.net/addgene:17205 ; RRID:Addgene_17205)
